Addgene plasmid #191640: pXD70Tet(DadR-NFLAG)-N-3xFLAG-DadR
Purpose: E. coli - Eggerthella lenta shuttle plasmid (TetR), N-3xFLAG-dadR complementation
Depositing lab: Emily Balskus. Depositing organization: Harvard University. Publication: Genetic manipulation of the human gut bacterium Eggerthella lenta reveals a widespread family of transcriptional regulators. Dong X, Guthrie BGH, Alexander M, Noecker C, Ramirez L, Glasser NR, Turnbaugh PJ, Balskus EP. Nat Commun. 2022 Dec 9;13(1):7624. doi: 10.1038/s41467-022-33576-3. PubMed 36494336.
Backbone
  Vector backbone: pXD69m1
  Vector type: Bacterial Expression
Growth in bacteria
  Bacterial resistance: Ampicillin, 100 μg/mL
  Growth temperature: 37°C
  Growth strain: DH5alpha
  Growth instructions: E. lenta: Tetracycline 20 μg/mL
  Copy number: High Copy
Gene/Insert
  Gene/Insert name: DadR
  Species: Eggerthella lenta
  Tag / fusion protein: 3xFLAG (N terminal on insert)
Terms and licenses: Academic/Nonprofit Terms; Industry Terms: Not Available to Industry
How to cite: pXD70Tet(DadR-NFLAG)-N-3xFLAG-DadR was a gift from Emily Balskus (Addgene plasmid # 191640 ; http://n2t.net/addgene:191640 ; RRID:Addgene_191640)
