[The description below was written by a language model from this plasmid's Addgene catalogue record and pLannotate feature annotations shown in this document.]
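Description:
pXD70Tet(DadR-NFLAG)-N-3xFLAG-DadR is a 9.1 kb bacterial expression shuttle plasmid, built on the pXD69m1 backbone, that moves between Escherichia coli and the human gut actinobacterium Eggerthella lenta. In E. coli it is maintained at high copy through a ColE1/pUC-type origin and selected with ampicillin via the bla gene and its native promoter. Selection in E. lenta relies on tetracycline: the plasmid carries tetM, a ribosomal protection protein of Enterococcus origin that relieves tetracycline inhibition of translation. The automated annotation does not identify a replicon that functions in E. lenta. The roughly 2.9 kb upstream of tetM is unannotated, and the record does not state what it contains.

The payload is dadR, an E. lenta gene, fused at its N terminus to a 3xFLAG epitope (three tandem FLAG tags followed by an enterokinase site). The tag is annotated on the reverse strand, and the dadR coding sequence itself was not recognised by the annotation tool. It presumably lies in the unannotated stretch between the tag and the T7Te early terminator, which is positioned to end transcription of the cassette. A BioBrick prefix remnant sits just upstream of the tag, and an rrnB T1 terminator lies elsewhere on the backbone, where it likely insulates against read-through. The promoter driving the tagged gene is not stated in the record.

The stated purpose is complementation with N-terminally FLAG-tagged DadR in E. lenta. The associated publication title indicates that the work concerns genetic manipulation of this organism and a family of transcriptional regulators. The epitope tag would allow antibody-based detection or capture of the protein.
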