Features (pLannotate 1.2.2; 8 found; start..end, strand, type, name):
   2945..4858    +  CDS            tetM: TET1_ENTFL - Also known as tet(M). Experimental evidence at protein level: Swiss-Prot protein existence level 1. Abolishes the inhibitory effect of tetracyclin on protein synthesis by a non-covalent modification of the ribosomes. From Enterococcus faecalis (Streptococcus faecalis).
   4987..5014    -  terminator     T7Te terminator: phage T7 early transcription terminator
   6523..6588    -  CDS            3xFLAG: three tandem FLAG® epitope tags, followed by an enterokinase cleavage site
   6832..6851    -  misc_feature   BioBrick prefix: BioBrick prefix for parts that start with "ATG"
   7094..7198    +  promoter       AmpR promoter: bla
   7199..8059    +  CDS            AmpR: β-lactamase; bla; confers resistance to ampicillin, carbenicillin, and related antibiotics
   8230..8818    +  rep_origin     ori: high-copy-number ColE1/pMB1/pBR322/pUC origin of replication
   8999..9070    -  terminator     rrnB T1 terminator: transcription terminator T1 from the E. coli rrnB gene
>Addgene plasmid #191640 | pXD70Tet(DadR-NFLAG)-N-3xFLAG-DadR | addgene full sequence | sequence record 375884 | Addgene NGS Result
TTCGAGACAAGGAGATTATAGCATGGCGGCAAACGCTGGCGAGACGAAGGTGAAGCTCTGGGAGGGCATC
TGCTACCCAGAGAACATGCGCGATGACTGGCAGGACGAGATAGACGACATTCTTCAAGTGCCTTTCGCTT
ATGCGGTTCACGACATAGACCATGACCAGAAGAGCAAGCAGCGCAAGACGCATGCGCACGTCATTGTTGT
CTGGGGCGGCAACACGACACGCAAGGCAATCATCAACGTCTTGAACCGATTGAGCGCGGACGGCAAGAAG
TGCTGTTCGTCAGCCGAGCCAATCAACAACATCAGGCATGCGTATGACTATCTGATTCACGACACGGCTT
CCTGTCGCAAGAAGGGCAAGGAGCTGTATCCGGTCGAAGCACGCATCGAGGGAAACAACTTCGACATTGG
TCAGCTCGAACAGCTCTCGACTAAGGACAAGCAGGACATGCTCTTCGAGTTGGTCGGCTTCATCATGTGC
GAGAGGTTCGAGACCATCAACGATTTCACGGCTGCGGCGCTGAGGGAGTTTCCCGAGCAGTACCGCGAAA
TCATCGTGGGGTACAACTCGATTCTCGAGCGCTATTGTCGCGGGAACTATCTGAACGCCGAACGTAAGCG
CAAGTGCGTGGAACAGTCAGGTGCCAAAGAGTAGTCGGGTCAATGCAGCAATGCGTGACTACGGGGCGGC
GTGGTCTGCGCTCGCGCAGATCTAAGCCGACTCGTTCACGGATTGCGGAATTGACGCGACGGCCAACCGA
ATAGACCAGACTTGATTAAGGGTCGATGGACGCTCTGCTCCATCGACCCTTTCCTTGCCCGTGTCTCGAC
TGGATGAGACCTGCAGAATCGGGCGGCTCATTATTTTTCGCTAACTACGTCCGAAAAATAATGTGTCCGA
AAAATAATGTGACAAATGACAAATGACAAATGACCACAGGGGGGCCACTACGACGGCCCCCCTAATAGTG
CCGTGTGCCGTGTGCCGAACCGCAGGTAGATTGAGGGGTGGTTCGGAGGGGCGAAGTCCCTCCGTTCGGC
GCTCGCGCCGATGGCCCGAGGGCCGTGAGCGAAGCCGCGAACGGGCAAGGGCTGGGGGGTCTCGGGGGGA
ACGCCCGAGCGGGTGCAGGGCTGGCCCTGCCACGTCCTTAGCGTAGCTAAGGTCTAACGTGCTAGACTTT
AGTCGATTAAGTCTGTACGGTTCGGAGGTTTCCATGGCTCACATCGCGAAATACAAGGCTCCATCGGTCG
GGCACATGCTTGCCCACTACCGCCGCGACCGCAGCAGCCTGGAGCGCGACAACATCGACCCCGAGCGCAT
CAAGAACGACTTGGTGGTCGGCCACTACACGAACAAGGACGGCAAGCTCGTTGTGGGGCGCGTGGAGCCG
CGCGATGGCGAGCCGAACTGGGGCACGGTGGAGAGCCGCATCGAGCGCGTGAACGAGGCCCAGAAGGCCG
CAGGGAAGCGTGCCACGCGCAAGGATGCGGTCGTTATGGCTGACGTTGTTGTGACGCTTCCCGACAATGT
GCGCAAGGGCGATGAGGACAGGTTCTTCCGTCTCACGTACTGGTACCTGTCGAAGAAGTTCGGCATCGAG
AACATGATGGGCGGGTACGTCCACAAGGACGAGGTGTTGAAGGATGGCACGCCCGCCCGCGACCACATGC
ACGTGCCGTTCACGCCCATCCTAGATGGACGGTTCAACTACAAGCAGATGTGCCCCCGCAGCTTCTACCG
GAGCATGCACAAGGAGCTTGGGGATTACCTAGAGGGGCGCATGGGCTACCGCCCTGCAATCGAGCTTGAC
GAGGAGACGCGGGCGCAGCGTGTATACACGGACAAGTCCGTGGATATCGACAAGGTACGCTGTGCGGTCG
ATAAGGCCGTGGTTGAACCTGCGAAGGACGAAGCGGCGCGAATCGTCGCGGCGGCTAGGGAAGAAGCCGC
CGCTTTACTGAATGATGCCGAAACGCGTAAGGCAGAGCTTGTTACCGAGATTGCCGACAAGGAGGGTGAC
CTTGCCGAGCTTGACAGCCAGCTCGAGGACGTGAAGCTCGATATCGAAGATGAGCAAGACCGATTGGAGT
GTCTTCGGCAACGAGCGGACGGAGTTGCGCGAGACATTGGAGAGCTTCAACCCATCGCTACCGAGGTTCG
GGGCTGGGAAGCTGCGGGAAAAGCTGAGCGCGGCGCAATCCTCGATAACATCGTTGTTAAGTGCGATGGA
CTCGCGAGCCGCATCAGAGCAGGAGTTGCGGGAATGCGAATCAAAGTGGAAGAGCTTAGAAGTCGAATAT
CGCGCCCGCTCGAATATCTGATGCGCAGGGAACAGCCAAGGCAACAGAGCCTTAATGACGTGCTGCGCGA
TGCGCAGCGGGCGGCGGATGCGTGGAACCGCGACCACGCTGCACCGCAGAGGACGTATCGCGGGCGGGCT
AGATGATGTGTTATAGTAGTACCTGTAATACACGACAAGGAGGTGCGACGCGAAAAAACCCCGCTGAAGC
GGGGTTTTTTGCGCACCACAGCAGACAGCAGAAAACATTCTGAACGCTAGGAAGCCGGTATGATTGTTAC
ATATAAGGGGAAGAAAAATTTCTTTTAGGTACTTGCTTTCCTAAAACTGATGTGATACAATGATTTAATC
CAGAAAAGGAGTAAAAAATATGCGGCAAGGTATTCTTAAATAAAACTATAATCAAATAGTGGGAACAAAG
GATTATGATAGCTCCTTTTGTAGGGACTTAGTTTTTTGTACCCAATTTAAGAATACTTTTGCCTTATCAA
TTTTGACATATCCCCAAAAACAGCAATCACAAACAGGTGTATGCTGTATATGTGTATGTCCGCAACTTAT
AATCCCCAGTGGTAAAAGTATTTTACTGCTGGGGATTTTTATGCCCTTTGGGGCTGTAAAGGGAGGACAA
TCACATGAAAATAATCAATATTGGAATTCTTGCCCATGTAGACGCTGGAAAGACGACCTTGACGGAGAGC
CTGCTATATGCCAGCGGAGCCATTTCAGAACCGGGGAGCGTCGAAAAAGGGACAACGAGGACGGACACCA
TGTTTTTGGAGCGGCAGCGTGGGATTACCATTCAAGCGGCAGTCACTTCCTTCCAGTGGCACAGATGTAA
AGTTAACATTGTGGATACGCCCGGCCACATGGATTTTTTGGCGGAGGTGTACCGCTCTTTGGCTGTTTTA
GATGGGGCCATCTTGGTGATCTCCGCTAAAGATGGCGTGCAGGCCCAGACCCGTATTCTGTTCCATGCCC
TGCGGAAAATGAACATTCCCACCGTTATCTTTATCAACAAGATCGACCAGGCTGGCGTTGATTTGCAGAG
CGTGGTTCAGTCTGTTCGGGATAAGCTCTCCGCCGATATTATCATCAAGCAGACGGTGTCGCTGTCCCCG
GAAATAGTCCTGGAGGAAAATACCGACATAGAAGCATGGGATGCGGTCATCGAAAATAACGATGAATTAT
TGGAAAAGTATATCGCAGGAGAACCAATCAGCCGGGAAAAACTTGCGCGGGAGGAACAGCAGCGGGTTCA
AGACGCCTCCCTGTTCCCAGTCTATCATGGCAGCGCCAAAAATGGCCTTGGCATTCAACCGTTGATGGAT
GCGGTGACAGGGCTGTTCCAACCGATTGGGGAACAGGGGGGCGCCGCCCTATGCGGCAGCGTTTTCAAGG
TTGAGTACACCGATTGCGGCCAGCGGCGTGTCTATCTACGGTTATACAGCGGAACGCTGCGCCTGCGGGA
TACGGTGGCCCTGGCCGGGAGAGAAAAGCTGAAAATCACAGAGATGCGTATTCCATCCAAAGGGGAAATT
GTTCGGACAGACACCGCTTATCAGGGTGAAATTGTTATCCTTCCCAGCGACAGCGTGAGGTTAAACGATG
TATTAGGGGACCAAACCCGGCTCCCTCGTAAAAGGTGGCGCGAGGACCCCCTCCCCATGCTGCGGACGGC
GATTGCGCCGAAAACGGCAGCGCAAAGAGAACGGCTGCTGGACGCTCTTACGCAACTTGCGGATACTGAC
CCGCTTTTGCGTTGCGAAGTGGATTCCATCACCCATGAGATCATTCTTTCTTTTTTGGGCCGGGTGCAGT
TGGAGGTTGTTTCCGCTTTGCTGTCGGAAAAATACAAGCTTGAAACAGTGGTAAAGGAACCCTCCGTCAT
TTATATGGAGCGGCCGCTCAAAGCAGCCAGCCACACCATCCATATCGAGGTGCCGCCCAACCCGTTTTGG
GCATCCATAGGACTGTCTGTTACACCACTCTCGCTTGGCTCCGGTGTACAATACGAGAGCCGGGTTTCGC
TGGGATACTTGAACCAGAGTTTTCAAAACGCTGTCAGGGATGGTATCCGTTACGGGCTGGAGCAGGGCTT
GTTCGGCTGGAACGTAACGGACTGTAAGATTTGCTTTGAATACGGGCTTTATTACAGTCCGGTCAGCACG
CCGGCGGACTTCCGCTCATTGGCCCCGATTGTATTGGAACAGGCATTGAAGGAATCGGGGACGCAGCTGC
TGGAACCTTATCTCTCCTTCATCCTCTATGCGCCCCAGGAATACCTTTCCAGGGCTTATCATGATGCACC
GAAATACTGTGCCACCATCGAAACGGCCCAGGTAAAAAAGGATGAAGTTGTCTTTACTGGCGAGATTCCC
GCCCGCTGTATACAGGCATACCGTACTGATCTGGCCTTTTACACCAACGGGCGGAGCGTATGCCTTACAG
AGCTGAAAGGATATCAGGCCGCTGTCGGTCAGCCGGTCATCCAGCCCCGCCGTCCAAACAGCCGCCTGGA
CAAGGTGCGCCATATGTTTCAGAAGGTAATGTAAATCGTTAAGGGATCAACTTTGGGAGAGAGTTCAAAA
TTGATCCTTTTTTTATAACAGGAATTAAATAATAAAAAAGCCGGATTAATAATCTGGCTTTTTATATTCT
CTCTCTAGTATATAAACGCAGAAAGGCCCACCCGAAGGTGAGCCAGTGTGAGTCGACTAGTTCAGACCGC
CTCGTCCTGCGCGGCCGTCTCGTGGGCCAGGTCGATGAGCTCCTGGCGATTGTCCACGCCCGTCTTCTGG
TAGATGTGGCGGATATGCGTGCTCACCGTGCCCGCCGAGATGAACAGCGTCTCCTGGATGCGCGAGATGG
TGCGGCCCTCCAGCAGCAGCGGAAGCACGTCGGTCTCGCGCGGCGACAGGGCGAAGCGCTCCGCGATCAG
CGCGCACGGATCCACCGGGTCGGCCGGGTCGTCGGCGGCCTCTTCGGGCACCGTGCCCATCAGGCTGACC
TCGCCGATGCCGATTTTGATGAGGTCGGTCTCCGTGAACAGGAACAAATGCGCGATGAACAGCAGCGACA
CGGCCACCAGCGTGACCAGCGTGAGGTCGAACATGCTGACCCCGGTCGCCTCCAGCGAATGGGCGAACAG
CTGGCCTGCGGTCTCGCCGCCGTACAGCGCCACGAACCCCAGGCCGATCGTCCGCGCCGGGCTCACGCGG
AAGCTGGACGCCACGTCGATGCACACCACGCACAGCACCAGCACGAAGCAGTGGTAGCCGCCGAAGATAA
GCGCGCTCGAATACGTGTTGTTGTCGGCCATGAACGGCGTGGACAAGCATCCCAAGCACAGCATCAGCAT
GGAGACGCGGTACGAGAAGAACACGCTGTCGCGCTGCAGGAACACGGCTATCAGGCAGATGGCCAACGCT
CCGATGAAGCCCGCCAGAAACAGGTACGTGCCGAAGATGTCCTGCACCTCGTAGGTTTTGAACCCCGACA
CCACGTCGAAGAACCCCATCAACATGCCGATGAGCACCGCGCCCAGAAGCGCCTTCGCGAACAGGGTCGC
CGTATGGCGCGACAAAGGCTGCTCGGGCTCGCGCGGCAGCTGCGGCGTATCGGGCGCGCTGCGCCTGAGA
GCTGCCGCCGAAAGCACGGGCATGACAACGATGAGCACGATGACGGGTATCGCCGGCCCTACGATCAGCA
AGAACCCCACGACGAACGCGATGCACAGCGACGAGGCAAGCTCCACAAGCGCCAAGCGGCCTCCCAGCCC
CGACTCGAGCTCGATCCAGCACAAGAACAGCACGGCCGAGCCCGTGCCGGTCATGACCGCGCTCAGGCCC
AGCACCAGCATGCCGACGGGCGTGGTAGGATCGGAGAACGGCGTGAGCACGCTGCCCGCGCTCATCATGA
TGGCCGATCCCAGCACGATGGAGCGGTTGCCGCTCACCCGCTCGCGCCGCACGATGACGGAGACGAACAG
CATGGTCACCACCATGGCCACCAGCGATATGATCAGGCTGACGTACAGCGAGCCGCGCACGTCCGACGAG
AAGCCGTACGGCACGATGCTGTAGAACATCATGAGCATCCAAAGCCATTGCAAGGCCGCGCCCGCGATGC
GCTTGAGGGAAAGGCTCGTCCCCAACGCGGTATCCCATGCACTCCGAAGCTTTTCGGATCCGCGGCCGCT
ACGTAGAATTCCCTTGTCATCGTCATCCTTGTAATCGATGTCATGATCTTTATAATCACCGTCATGGTCT
TTGTAGTCCATGCCCCACCCCCTGTGAGCCCGTACATAACGTCGCTCGCGCCGACCCCTCTGTCGACGGG
TTCGATTATACGGAAAAGATGAGCGGCCCTCTTTGAGGAAACTATTCTAGTTTCAGAATAATTTATGACC
TACGGTTAAAGTTTCCCCAGTTCAAAGCACTATCGAATTTTTCATGATCACAAGATCATAAGAATTTATG
ATGCGGTCGAACCTGCTTTCCAACCTTTGGACGATGCTCATCTAGAAGCGGCCGCGAATTCAGAATAGTA
ATACAGGATCCGAATCGTTTCAGTTGCCGCCGGATTAATAATCAAATAACCGTTCCTAAAAAATGCCCTC
TTGGGTTATCAAGAGGGTCATTATATTTCGCAAAAAACCCCGCTTCGGCGGGGTTTTTTCGCCTTGAAGA
CGAAAGGGCCTCGTGATACGCCTATTTTTATAGGTTAATGTCATGATAATAATGGTTTCTTAGACGTCAG
GTGGCACTTTTCGGGGAAATGTGCGCGGAACCCCTATTTGTTTATTTTTCTAAATACATTCAAATATGTA
TCCGCTCATGAGACAATAACCCTGATAAATGCTTCAATAATATTGAAAAAGGAAGAGTATGAGTATTCAA
CATTTCCGTGTCGCCCTTATTCCCTTTTTTGCGGCATTTTGCCTTCCTGTTTTTGCTCACCCAGAAACGC
TGGTGAAAGTAAAAGATGCTGAAGATCAGTTGGGTGCACGAGTGGGTTACATCGAACTGGATCTCAACAG
CGGTAAGATCCTTGAGAGTTTTCGCCCCGAAGAACGTTTTCCAATGATGAGCACTTTTAAAGTTCTGCTA
TGTGGCGCGGTATTATCCCGTGTTGACGCCGGGCAAGAGCAACTCGGTCGCCGCATACACTATTCTCAGA
ATGACTTGGTTGAGTACTCACCAGTCACAGAAAAGCATCTTACGGATGGCATGACAGTAAGAGAATTATG
CAGTGCTGCCATAACCATGAGTGATAACACTGCGGCCAACTTACTTCTGACAACGATCGGAGGACCGAAG
GAGCTAACCGCTTTTTTGCACAACATGGGGGATCATGTAACTCGCCTTGATCGTTGGGAACCGGAGCTGA
ATGAAGCCATACCAAACGACGAGCGTGACACCACGATGCCTGCAGCAATGGCAACAACGTTGCGCAAACT
ATTAACTGGCGAACTACTTACTCTAGCTTCCCGGCAACAATTAATAGACTGGATGGAGGCGGATAAAGTT
GCAGGACCACTTCTGCGCTCGGCCCTTCCGGCTGGCTGGTTTATTGCTGATAAATCTGGAGCCGGTGAGC
GTGGGTCTCGCGGTATCATTGCAGCACTGGGGCCAGATGGTAAGCCCTCCCGTATCGTAGTTATCTACAC
GACGGGGAGTCAGGCAACTATGGATGAACGAAATAGACAGATCGCTGAGATAGGTGCCTCACTGATTAAG
CATTGGTAACTGTCAGACCAAGTTTACTCATATATACTTTAGATTGATTTAAAACTTCATTTTTAATTTA
AAAGGATCTAGGTGAAGATCCTTTTTGATAATCTCATGACCAAAATCCCTTAACGTGAGTTTTCGTTCCA
CTGAGCGTCAGACCCCGTAGAAAAGATCAAAGGATCTTCTTGAGATCCTTTTTTTCTGCGCGTAATCTGC
TGCTTGCAAACAAAAAAACCACCGCTACCAGCGGTGGTTTGTTTGCCGGATCAAGAGCTACCAACTCTTT
TTCCGAAGGTAACTGGCTTCAGCAGAGCGCAGATACCAAATACTGTCCTTCTAGTGTAGCCGTAGTTAGG
CCACCACTTCAAGAACTCTGTAGCACCGCCTACATACCTCGCTCTGCTAATCCTGTTACCAGTGGCTGCT
GCCAGTGGCGATAAGTCGTGTCTTACCGGGTTGGACTCAAGACGATAGTTACCGGATAAGGCGCAGCGGT
CGGGCTGAACGGGGGGTTCGTGCACACAGCCCAGCTTGGAGCGAACGACCTACACCGAACTGAGATACCT
ACAGCGTGAGCTATGAGAAAGCGCCACGCTTCCCGAAGGGAGAAAGGCGGACAGGTATCCGGTAAGCGGC
AGGGTCGGAACAGGAGAGCGCACGAGGGAGCTTCCAGGGGGAAACGCCTGGTATCTTTATAGTCCTGTCG
GGTTTCGCCACCTCTGACTTGAGCGTCGATTTTTGTGATGCTCGTCAGGGGGGCGGAGCCTATGGAAAAA
CGCCAGCAACGCGGCCCGAGATGCGCCGCGTGCGGCTGCTGGAGATGGCGGACGCGATGGATATGTTCTG
CCAAGGGTTGGTTTGCGCATTCACAGTTCTCCGCAAGAATTGATTGGCTCCAATTCTTGGAGTGGTGAAT
CCGTTAGCGAGGTGCCGCCGGCATGAGCTCCTCTAGTAGAGAGCGTTCACCGACAAACAACAGATAAAAC
GAAAGGCCCAGTCTTTCGACTGAGCCTTTCGTTTTATTTGAAAAAGAAAAGCCCCAGCAAGCTTGGCGGC
AGCAGGGGCA
